>Addgene plasmid #63586 | psPAX2-D64V | addgene full sequence | sequence record 464218 | Addgene NGS Result
TACTGTATCATCTGCTCCTGTATCTAATAGAGCTTCCTTTAATTGCCCCCCTATCTTTATTGTGACGAGG
GGTCGCTGCCAAAGAGTGATCTGAGGGAAGCTAAAGGATACAGTTCCTTGTCTATCGGCTCCTGCTTCTG
AGAGGGAGTTGTTGTCTCTTCCCCAAACCTGAAGCTCTCTTCTGGTGGGGCTGTTGGCTCTGGTCTGCTC
TGAAGAAAATTCCCTGGCCTTCCCTTGTGGGAAGGCCAGATCTTCCCTAAAAAATTAGCCTGTCTCTCAG
TACAATCTTTCATTTGGTGTCCTTCCTTTCCACATTTCCAACAGCCCTTTTTCCTAGGGGCCCTGCAATT
TTTGGCTATGTGCCCTTCTTTGCCACAATTGAAACACTTAACAGTCTTTCTTTGGTTCCTAAAATTGCCT
TTCTGTATCATTATGGTAGCTGGATTTGTTACTTGGCTCATTGCTTCAGCCAAAACTCTTGCTTTATGGC
CGGGTCCCCC
[222 nt withheld, positions 501-722]
AGGGCTATACATTCTTACTATTTTATTTAATCCCAGGATTATCCATCTTTTATAGATTTCTCCTACTGGG
ATAGGTGGATTATGTGTCATCCATCCTATTTGTTCCTGAAGGGTACTAGTAGTTCCTGCTATGTCACTTC
CCCTTGGTTCTCTCATCTGGCCTGGTGCAATAGGCCCTGCATGCACTGGATGCACTCTATCCCATTCTGC
AGCTTCCTCATTGATGGTCTCTTTTAACATTTGCATGGCTGCTTGATGTCCCCCCACTGTGTTTAGCATG
GTGTTTAAATCTTGTGGGGTGGCTCCTTCTGATAATGCTGAAAACATGGGTATCACTTCTGGGCTGAAAG
CCTTCTCTTCTACTACTTTTACCCATGCATTTAAAGTTCTAGGTGATATGGCCTGATGTACCATTTGCCC
CTGGATGTTCTGCACTATAGGGTAATTTTGGCTGACCTGATTGCTGTGTCCTGTGTCAGCTGCTGCTTGC
TGTGCTTTTTTCTTACTTTTGTTTTGCTCTTCCTCTATCTTGTCTAAAGCTTCCTTGGTGTCTTTTATCT
CTATCCTTTGATGCACACAATAGAGGGTTGCTACTGTATTATATAATGATCTAAGTTCTTCTGATCCTGT
CTGAAGGGATGGTTGTAGCTGTCCCAGTATTTGTCTACAGCCTTCTGATGTTTCTAACAGGCCAGGATTA
ACTGCGAATCGTTCTAGCTCCCTGCTTGCCCATACTATATGTTTTAATTTATATTTTTTCTTTCCCCCTG
GCCTTAACCGAATTTTTTCCCATCGATCTAATTCTCCCCCGCTTAATACTGACGCTCTCGCACCCATCTC
TCACCAGTCGCCGCCCCTCGCCTCTTGCCGTGCGCGTCAACGCGGCCCGAATTCTTTGCCAAAATGATGA
GACAGCACAATAACCAGCACGTTGCCCAGGAGCTGTAGGAAAAAGAAGAAGGCATGAACATGGTTAGCAG
AGGCTCTAGAGCCGCCGGTCACACGCCAGAAGCCGAACCCCGCCCTGCCCCGTCCCCCCCGAAGGCAGCC
GTCCCCCCGCGGACAGCCCCGAGGCTGGAGAGGGAGAAGGGGACGGCGGCGCGGCGACGCACGAAGGCCC
TCCCCGCCCATTTCCTTCCTGCCGGCGCCGCACCGCTTCGCCCCGCGCCCGCTAGAGGGGGTGCGGCGGC
GCCTCCCAGATTTCGGCTCCGCACAGATTTGGGACAAAGGAAGTCCCTGCGCCCTCTCGCACGATTACCA
TAAAAGGCAATGGCTGCGGCTCGCCGCGCCTCGACAGCCGCCGGCGCTCCGGGGGCCGCCGCGCCCCTCC
CCCGAGCCCTCCCCGGCCCGAGGCGGCCCCGCCCCGCCCGGCACCCCCACCTGCCGCCACCCCCCGCCCG
GCACGGCGAGCCCCGCGCCACGCCCCGTACGGAGCCCCGCACCCGAAGCCGGGCCGTGCTCAGCAACTCG
GGGAGGGGGGTGCAGGGGGGGTTGCAGCCCGACCGACGCGCCCACACCCCCTGCTCACCCCCCCACGCAC
ACACCCCGCACGCAGCCTTTGTTCCCCTCGCAGCCCCCCCCGCACCGCGGGGCACCGCCCCCGGCCGCGC
TCCCCTCGCGCACACTGCGGAGCGCACAAAGCCCCGCGCCGCGCCCGCAGCGCTCACAGCCGCCGGGCAG
CGCGGAGCCGCACGCGGCGCTCCCCACGCACACACACACGCACGCACCCCCCGAGCCGCTCCCCCCGCAC
AAAGGGCCCTCCCGGAGCCCCTCAAGGCTTTCACGCAGCCACAGAAAAGAAACAAGCCGTCATTAAACCA
AGCGCTAATTACAGCCCGGAGGAGAAGGGCCGTCCCGCCCGCTCACCTGTGGGAGTAACGCGGTCAGTCA
GAGCCGGGGCGGGCGGCGCGAGGCGGCGGCGGAGCGGGGCACGGGGCGAAGGCAGCGCGCAGCGACTCCC
GCCCGCCGCGCGCTTCGCTTTTTATAGGGCCGCCGCCGCCGCCGCCTCGCCATAAAAGGAAACTTTCGGA
GCGCGCCGCTCTGATTGGCTGCCGCCGCACCTCTCCGCCTCGCCCCGCCCCGCCCCTCGCCCCGCCCCGC
CCCGCCTGGCGCGCGCCCCCCCCCCCCCCCCGCCCCCATCGCTGCACAAAATAATTAAAAAATAAATAAA
TACAAAATTGGGGGTGGGGAGGGGGGGGGAGATGGGGAGAGTGAAGCAGAACGTGGGGCTCACCTCGACC
ATGGTAATAGCGATGACTAATACGTAGATGTACTGCCAAGTAGGAAAGTCCCATAAGGTCATGTACTGGG
CATAATGCCAGGCGGGCCATTTACCGTCATTGACGTCAATAGGGGGCGTACTTGGCATATGATACACTTG
ATGTACTGCCAAGTGGGCAGTTTACCGTAAATACTCCACCCATTGACGTCAATGGAAAGTCCCTATTGGC
GTTACTATGGGAACATACGTCATTATTGACGTCAATGGGCGGGGGTCGTTGGGCGGTCAGCCAGGCGGGC
CATTTACCGTAAGTTATGTAACGCGGAACTCCATATATGGGCTATGAACTAATGACCCCGTAATTGATTA
CTATTAATAACTAGTCAATAATCAATGTCGACCCAGGTGGCACTTTTCGGGGAAATGTGCGCGGAACCCC
TATTTGTTTATTTTTCTAAATACATTCAAATATGTATCCGCTCATGAGACAATAACCCTGATAAATGCTT
CAATAATATTGAAAAAGGAAGAGTATGAGTATTCAACATTTCCGTGTCGCCCTTATTCCCTTTTTTGCGG
CATTTTGCCTTCCTGTTTTTGCTCACCCAGAAACGCTGGTGAAAGTAAAAGATGCTGAAGATCAGTTGGG
TGCACGAGTGGGTTACATCGAACTGGATCTCAACAGCGGTAAGATCCTTGAGAGTTTTCGCCCCGAAGAA
CGTTTTCCAATGATGAGCACTTTTAAAGTTCTGCTATGTGGCGCGGTATTATCCCGTATTGACGCCGGGC
AAGAGCAACTCGGTCGCCGCATACACTATTCTCAGAATGACTTGGTTGAGTACTCACCAGTCACAGAAAA
GCATCTTACGGATGGCATGACAGTAAGAGAATTATGCAGTGCTGCCATAACCATGAGTGATAACACTGCG
GCCAACTTACTTCTGACAACGATCGGAGGACCGAAGGAGCTAACCGCTTTTTTGCACAACATGGGGGATC
ATGTAACTCGCCTTGATCGTTGGGAACCGGAGCTGAATGAAGCCATACCAAACGACGAGCGTGACACCAC
GATGCCTGTAGCAATGGCAACAACGTTGCGCAAACTATTAACTGGCGAACTACTTACTCTAGCTTCCCGG
CAACAATTAATAGACTGGATGGAGGCGGATAAAGTTGCAGGACCACTTCTGCGCTCGGCCCTTCCGGCTG
GCTGGTTTATTGCTGATAAATCTGGAGCCGGTGAGCGTGGGTCTCGCGGTATCATTGCAGCACTGGGGCC
AGATGGTAAGCCCTCCCGTATCGTAGTTATCTACACGACGGGGAGTCAGGCAACTATGGATGAACGAAAT
AGACAGATCGCTGAGATAGGTGCCTCACTGATTAAGCATTGGTAACTGTCAGACCAAGTTTACTCATATA
TACTTTAGATTGATTTAAAACTTCATTTTTAATTTAAAAGGATCTAGGTGAAGATCCTTTTTGATAATCT
CATGACCAAAATCCCTTAACGTGAGTTTTCGTTCCACTGAGCGTCAGACCCCGTAGAAAAGATCAAAGGA
TCTTCTTGAGATCCTTTTTTTCTGCGCGTAATCTGCTGCTTGCAAACAAAAAAACCACCGCTACCAGCGG
TGGTTTGTTTGCCGGATCAAGAGCTACCAACTCTTTTTCCGAAGGTAACTGGCTTCAGCAGAGCGCAGAT
ACCAAATACTGTTCTTCTAGTGTAGCCGTAGTTAGGCCACCACTTCAAGAACTCTGTAGCACCGCCTACA
TACCTCGCTCTGCTAATCCTGTTACCAGTGGCTGCTGCCAGTGGCGATAAGTCGTGTCTTACCGGGTTGG
ACTCAAGACGATAGTTACCGGATAAGGCGCAGCGGTCGGGCTGAACGGGGGGTTCGTGCACACAGCCCAG
CTTGGAGCGAACGACCTACACCGAACTGAGATACCTACAGCGTGAGCTATGAGAAAGCGCCACGCTTCCC
GAAGGGAGAAAGGCGGACAGGTATCCGGTAAGCGGCAGGGTCGGAACAGGAGAGCGCACGAGGGAGCTTC
CAGGGGGAAACGCCTGGTATCTTTATAGTCCTGTCGGGTTTCGCCACCTCTGACTTGAGCGTCGATTTTT
GTGATGCTCGTCAGGGGGGCGGAGCCTATGGAAAAACGCCAGCAACGCGGCCTTTTTACGGTTCCTGGCC
TTTTGCTGGCCTTTTGCTCACATGTTCTTTCCTGCGTTATCCCCTGATTCTGTGGATAACCGTATTACCG
CCTTTGAGTGAGCTGATACCGCTCGCCGCAGCCGAACGACCGAGCGCAGCGAGTCAGTGAGCGAGGAAGC
GGAAGAGCGCCCAATACGCAAACCGCCTCTCCCCGCGCGTTGGCCGATTCATTAATGCAGCGGATCCAGA
CATGATAAGATACATTGATGAGTTTGGACAAACCACAACTAGAATGCAGTGAAAAAAATGCTTTATTTGT
GAAATTTGTGATGCTATTGCTTTATTTGTAACCATTATAAGCTGCAATAAACAAGTTAGCTTTTTGCAAA
AGCCTAGGCCTCCAAAAAAGCCTCCTCACTACTTCTGGAATAGCTCAGAGGCCGAGGCGGCCTCGGCCTC
TGCATAAATAAAAAAAATTAGTCAGCCATGGGGCGGAGAATGGGCGGAACTGGGCGGAGTTAGGGGCGGG
ATGGGCGGAGTTAGGGGCGGGACTATGGTTGCTGACTAATTGAGATGCGGATCCGCTGGCACGACAGGTT
TCCCGACTGGAAAGCGGGCAGTGAGCGCAACGCAATTAATGTGAGTTAGCTCACTCATTAGGCACCCCAG
GCTTTACACTTTATGCTTCCGGCTCGTATGTTGTGTGGAATTGTGAGCGGATAACAATTTCACACAGGAA
ACAGCTATGACCATGATTACGCCAAGCTTGGGCTGCAGGTCGAGGGATCTCCATAAGAGAAGAGGGACAG
CTATGACTGGGAGTAGTCAGGAGAGGAGGAAAAATCTGGCTAGTAAAACATGTAAGGAAAATTTTAGGGA
TGTTAAAGAAAAAAATAACACAAAACAAAATATAAAAAAAATCTAACCTCAAGTCAAGGCTTTTCTATGG
AATAAGGAATGGACAGCAGGGGGCTGTTTCATATACTGATGACCTCTTTATAGCCAACCTTTGTTCATGG
CAGCCAGCATATGGGCATATGTTGCCAAACTCTAAACCAAATACTCATTCTGATGTTTTAAATGATTTGC
CCTCCCATATGTCCTTCCGAGTGAGAGACACAAAAAATTCCAACACACTATTGCAATGAAAATAAATTTC
CTTTATTAGCCAGAAGTCAGATGCTCAAGGGGCTTCATGATGTCCCCATAATTTTTGGCAGAGGGAAAAA
GATCTGCTAGCTATAGTTCTAGAGGTACCGGTTGTTTCGAGCTTATAGCAAAATCCTTTCCAAGCCCTGT
CTTATTCTTCTAGGTATGTGGCGAATAGCTCTACAAGCTCCTTGTACTACTTCTATAACCCTATCTGTCC
CCTCAGCTACTGCTATGGCTGTGGCATTGAGCAAGCTAACAGCACTATTCTTTAGCTCCTGACTCCAATA
TTGTAGGAGATTCCACCAATATTTGAGGGCTTCCCACCCCCTGCGTCCCAGAAGTTCCACAATCCTCGTT
ACAATCAAGAGTAAGTCTCTCAAGCGGTGGTAGCTGAAGAGGCACAGGCTCCGCAGATCGTCCCAGATAA
GTGCCAAGGATCCGTTCACTAATCGAATGGATCTGTCTCTGTCTCTCTCTCCACCTTCTTCTTCTATTCC
TTCGGGCCTGTCGGGTCCCCTCGGGGTTGGGAGGTGGGTCTGAAACGATAATGGTGAATATCCCTGCCTA
ACTCTATTCACTATAGAAAGTACAGCAAAAACTATTCTTAAACCTACCAAGCCTCCTACTATCATTATGA
ATAATTTTATATACCACAGCCAATTTGTTATGTTAAACCAATTCCACAAACTTGCCCATTTATCTAATTC
CAATAATTCTTGTTCATTCTTTTCTTGCTGGTTTTGCGATTCTTCAATTAAGGAGTGTATTAAGCTTGTG
TAATTGTTAATTTCTCTGTCCCACTCCATCCAGGTCGTGTGATTCCAAATCTGTTCCAGAGATTTATTAC
TCCAACTAGCATTCCAAGGCACAGCAGTGGTGCAAATGAGTTTTCCAGAGCAACCCCAAATCCCCAGGAG
CTGTTGATCCTTTAGGTATCTTTCCACAGCCAGGATTCTTGCCTGGAGCTGCTTGATGCCCCAGACTGTG
AGTTGCAACAGATGCTGTTGCGCCTCAATAGCCCTCAGCAAATTGTTCTGCTGCTGCACTATACCAGACA
ATAATTGTCTGGCCTGTACCGTCAGCGTCATTGACGCTGCGCCCATAGTGCTTCCTGCTGCTCCCAAGAA
CCCAAGGAACAAAGCTCCTATTCCCACTGCTCTTTTTTCTCTCTGCACCACTCTTCTCTTTGCCTTGGTG
GGTGCTACTCCTAATGGTTCAATTTTTACTACTTTATATTTATATAATTCACTTCTCCAATTGTCCCTCA
TATCTCCTCCTCCAGGTCTGAAGATCAGCGGCCATTTTCCTATATTCTATGATTACTATGGACCACACAA
CTATTGCTATTATTATTGCTACTACTAATGCTACTATTGCTACTATTATAGGTTGCATTACATGTACTAC
TTACTGCTTTGATAGAGAAGCTTGATGAGTCTGACTGTTCTGATGAGCTCTTCGTCGCTGTCTCCGCTTC
TTCCTGCCATAGGAGATGCCTAAGGCTTTTGTCATGAAACAAACTTGGCAATGAAAGCAACACTTTTTAC
AATAGCAATTGGTACAAGCAGTTTTAGGCTGACTTCCTGGATGCTTCCAGGGCTCTAGTCTAGGATCTAC
TGGCTCCATTTCTTGCTCTCCTCTGTCGAGTAACGCCTATTCTGCTATGTCGACACCCAATTCTGAAATG
GATAAACAGCAGTTGTTGCAGAATTCCATGTGTTAATCCTCATCCTGTCTACTTGCCACACAATCATCAC
CTGCCATCTGTTTTCCATAATCCCTGATGATCTTTGCTTTTCTTCTTGGCACTACTTTTATGTCACTATT
ATCTTGTATTACTACTGCCCCTTCACCTTTCCAGAGGAGCTTTGCTGGTCCTTTCCAAACTGGATCTCTG
CTGTCCCTGTAATAAACCCGAAAATTTTGAATTTTTGTAATTTGTTTTTGTAATTCTTTAGTTTGTATGT
CTGTTGCTATTATGTCTACTATTCTTTCCCCTGCACTGTACCCCCCAATCCCCCCTTTTCTTTTAAAATT
GTGGATGAATACTGCCATTTGTACTGCTGTCTTAAGATGTTCAGCCTGATCTCTTACCTGTCCTATAATT
TTCTTTAATTCTTTATTCATAGATTCTATTACTCCTTGACTTTGGGGATTGTAGGGAATGCCAAATTCCT
GCTTGATCCCCGCCCACCAACAGGCGGCCTTAACTGTAGTACTGGTGAAATTGCTGCCATTGTCTGTATG
TACTGTTTTTACTGGCCATCTTCCTGCTAATTTTAAGAGGAAGTATGCTGTTTCTTGCCCTGTCTCTGCT
GGAATTACTTCTGCTTCTATATATCCACTGGCTACATGAACTGCTACCAAGATAACTTTTCCTTCTAAAT
GTGTACAAACTAGCTGCCATATTCCTGGGCTACAGTCTACTTGTCCATGCATGGCTTCCCCTTTTAGCTG
ACATTTATCACAGCTGGCTACTATTTCTTTTGCTACTACAGGTGGTAGGTTAAAATCACTAGCCATTGCT
CTCCAATTACTGTGATATTTCTCATGTTCTTCTTGGGCCTTATCTATTCCATCTAAAAATAGTACTTTCC
TGATTCCAGCACTGACCAATTTATCTACTTGTTCATTTCCTCCAATTCCTTTGTGTGCTGGTACCCATGC
CAGGTAGACTTTTTCCTTTTTTATTAACTGCTCTATTATTTGACTGACTAACTCTGATTCACTCTTATCT
GGTTGTGCTTGAATGATTCCCAATGCATATTGTGAGTCTGTCACTATGTTTACTTCTAATCCCGAATCCT
GCAAAGCTAGATGAATTGCTTGTAACTCAGTCTTCTGATTTGTTGTGTCCGTTAGGGGGACAACTTTTTG
TCTTCCTCTGTCAGTTACATATCCTGCTTTTCCTAATTTAGTTTCCCTATTGGCTGCCCCATCTACATAG
AAAGTTTCTGCTCCTATTATGGGTTCTTTCTCTAACTGGTACCATAACTTCACTAAGGGAGGGGTATTGA
CAAACTCCCACTCAGGAATCCAGGTGGCTTGCCAATACTCTGTCCACCATGCTTCCCATGTTTCCTTTTG
TATGGGTAATTTAAATTTAGGAGTCTTTCCCCATATTACTATGCTTTCTGTGGCTATTTTTTGTACTGCC
TCTGTTAATTGTTTCACATCATTAGTGTGGGCACCCTTCATTCTTGCATACTTTCCTGTTTTCAGATTTT
TAAATGGCTCTTGATAAATTTGATATGTCCATTGGCCTTGCCCCTGCTTCTGTATTTCTGCTATTAAGTC
TTTTGATGGGTCATAATACACTCCATGTACCGGTTCTTTTAGAATCTCCCTGTTTTCTGCCAGTTCTAGC
TCTGCTTCTTCTGTTAGTGGTACTACTTCTGTTAGTGCTTTGGTTCCCCTAAGAAGTTTACATAATTGCC
TTACTTTAATCCCTGCATAAATCTGACTTGCCCAATTCAATTTTCCCACTAATTTCTGTATGTCATTGAC
AGTCCAGCTGTCCTTTTCTGGCAGCACTATAGGCTGTACTGTCCATTTATCAGGATGGAGTTCATAACCC
ATCCAAAGGAATGGAGGTTCTTTCTGATGTTTTTTGTCTGGTGTGGTAAATCCCCACCTCAACAGATGTT
GTCTCAGTTCCTCTATTTTTGTTCTATGCTGCCCTATTTCTAAGTCAGATCCTACATACAAATCATCCAT
GTATTGATAGATGACTATGTCTGGATTTTGTTTTCTAAAAGGCTCTAAGATTTTTGTCATGCTACACTGG
AATATTGCTGGTGATCCTTTCCATCCCTGTGGAAGCACATTGTACTGATATCTAATCCCTGGTGTCTCAT
TGTTTATACTAGGTATGGTAAATGCAGTATACTTCCTGAAGTCTTTATCTAAGGGAACTGAAAAATATGC
ATCGCCCACATCCAGTACTGTTACTGATTTTTTCTGTTTTAACCCTGCAGGATGTGGTATTCCTAATTGA
ACTTCCCAGAAATCTTGAGTTCTCTTATTAAGTTCTCTGAAATCTACTAATTTTCTCCATTTAGTACTGT
CTTTTTTCTTTATGGCAAATACTGGAGTATTGTATGGATTTTCAGGCCCAATTTTTGAAATTTTTCCTTC
CTTTTCCATTTCTGTACAAATTTCTACTAATGCTTTTATTTTTTCTTCTGTCAATGGCCATTGTTTAACT
TTTGGGCCATCCATTCCTGGCTTTAATTTTACTGGTACAGTCTCAATAGGACTAATGGGAAAATTTAAAG
TGCAGCCAATCTGAGTCAACAGATTTCTTCCAATTATGTTGACAGGTGTAGGTCCTACTAATACTGTACC
TATAGCTTTATGTCCGCAGATTTCTATGAGTATCTGATCATACTGTCTTACTTTGATAAAACCTCCAATT
CCCCCTATCATTTTTGGTTTCCATCTTCCTGGCAAATTCATTTCTTCTAA
Features (pLannotate 1.2.2; 24 found; start..end, strand, type, name):
     57..1559    -  CDS            HIV-1 gag (sequence partly withheld): gag protein from human immunodeficiency virus 1; gag
   1562..1598    -  misc_feature   HIV-1 Ψ (fragment): packaging signal of human immunodeficiency virus type 1
   1602..1667    -  CDS            HBB (fragment): HBB_LEPEU - Experimental evidence at protein level: Swiss-Prot protein existence level 1. Involved in oxygen transport from the lung to the various peripheral tissues. From Lepus europaeus (European hare).
   1665..2681    -  intron         chimeric intron: chimera between introns from chicken β-actin and rabbit β-globin
   2682..2960    -  promoter       chicken β-actin promoter: No description available
   2962..3341    -  enhancer       CMV enhancer: human cytomegalovirus immediate early enhancer
   3372..3476    +  promoter       AmpR promoter: bla
   3477..4337    +  CDS            AmpR: β-lactamase; bla; confers resistance to ampicillin, carbenicillin, and related antibiotics
   4508..5096    +  rep_origin     ori: high-copy-number ColE1/pMB1/pBR322/pUC origin of replication
   5279..5333    +  CDS            lacI (fragment): lac repressor; lacI; The lac repressor binds to the lac operator to inhibit transcription in E. coli. This inhibition can be relieved by adding lactose or isopropyl-β-D-thiogalactopyranoside (IPTG).
   5335..5469    -  polyA_signal   SV40 poly(A) signal: SV40 polyadenylation signal
   5489..5624    -  rep_origin     SV40 ori: SV40 origin of replication
   5648..5670    -  promoter       SV40 promoter (fragment): SV40 enhancer and early promoter
   5677..5716    +  CDS            lacI (fragment): lac repressor; lacI; The lac repressor binds to the lac operator to inhibit transcription in E. coli. This inhibition can be relieved by adding lactose or isopropyl-β-D-thiogalactopyranoside (IPTG).
   5729..5750    +  protein_bind   CAP binding site: CAP binding activates transcription in the presence of cAMP. E. coli catabolite activator protein
   5765..5795    +  promoter       lac promoter: promoter for the E. coli lac operon
   5799..5821    +  protein_bind   lac operator (fragment): The lac repressor binds to the lac operator to inhibit transcription in E. coli. This inhibition can be relieved by adding lactose or isopropyl-β-D-thiogalactopyranoside (IPTG). lac repressor encoded by lacI
   6204..6259    -  polyA_signal   β-globin poly(A) signal: rabbit β-globin polyadenylation signal (Gil and Proudfoot, 1987)
   6507..6781    -  CDS            Rev (fragment): human immunodeficiency virus 1 (HIV-1) Rev protein; rev; enhances nuclear export of unspliced and incompletely spliced viral mRNAs
   7158..7391    -  misc_feature   RRE: The Rev response element (RRE) of HIV-1 allows for Rev-dependent mRNA export from the nucleus to the cytoplasm.
   7545..7640    -  CDS            vpu (fragment): VPU_HV1B1 - Experimental evidence at protein level: Swiss-Prot protein existence level 1. Enhances virion budding by targeting host CD4 and Tetherin/BST2 to proteasome degradation. Degradation of CD4 prevents any unwanted premature interactions between viral Env and its host receptor CD4 in the endoplasmic reticulum. Degradation of antiretroviral protein Tetherin/BST2 is important for virion budding, as BST2 tethers new viral particles to the host cell membrane. Mechanistically, Vpu bridges either CD4 or BST2 to BTRC, a substrate recognition subunit of the Skp1/Cullin/F-box protein E3 ubiquiti
   7656..7871    -  CDS            tat (fragment): TAT_HV1H2 - Experimental evidence at protein level: Swiss-Prot protein existence level 1. Extracellular circulating Tat can be endocytosed by surrounding uninfected cells via the binding to several surface receptors such as CD26, CXCR4, heparan sulfate proteoglycans (HSPG) or LDLR. Neurons are rarely infected, but they internalize Tat via their LDLR. Through its interaction with nuclear HATs, Tat is potentially able to control the acetylation-dependent cellular gene expression. Modulates the expression of many cellular genes involved in cell survival, proliferation or in coding for cytokines o
   7858..7956    -  CDS            vpr (fragment): VPR_HV19N - Protein inferred from homology: Swiss-Prot protein existence level 3. During virus entry, plays a role in the transport of the viral pre-integration (PIC) complex to the host nucleus. This function is crucial for viral infection of non-dividing macrophages. May act directly at the nuclear pore complex, by binding nucleoporins phenylalanine-glycine (FG)-repeat regions. From Human immunodeficiency virus type 1 group M subtype G (isolate 92NG083) (HIV-1).
   7965..264     -  CDS            HIV-1 pol (across the origin): pol protein from human immunodeficiency virus 1; pol
