>Addgene plasmid #63586 | psPAX2-D64V Sequencing Result | analyzer sequence | sequence record 418958
TACTGTATCATCTGCTCCTGTATCTAATAGAGCTTCCTTTAATTGCCCCCCTATCTTTATTGTGACGAGG
GGTCGCTGCCAAAGAGTGATCTGAGGGAAGCTAAAGGATACAGTTCCTTGTCTATCGGCTCCTGCTTCTG
AGAGGGAGTTGTTGTCTCTTCCCCAAACCTGAAGCTCTCTTCTGGTGGGGCTGTTGGCTCTGGTCTGCTC
TGAAGAAAATTCCCTGGCCTTCCCTTGTGGGAAGGCCAGATCTTCCCTAAAAAATTAGCCTGTCTCTCAG
TACAATCTTTCATTTGGTGTCCTTCCTTTCCACATTTCCAACAGCCCTTTTTCCTAGGGGCCCTGCAATT
TTTGGCTATGTGCCCTTCTTTGCCACAATTGAAACACTTAACAGTCTTTCTTTGGTTCCTAAAATTGCCT
TTCTGTATCATTATGGTAGCTGGATTTGTTACTTGGCTCATTGCTTCAGCCAAAACTCTTGCTTTATGGC
CGGGTCCCCC
[222 nt withheld, positions 501-722]
AGGGCTATACATTCTTACTATTTTATTTAATCCCAGGATTATCCATCTTTTATAGATTTCTCCTACTGGG
ATAGGTGGATTATGTGTCATCCATCCTATTTGTTCCTGAAGGGTACTAGTAGTTCCTGCTATGTCACTTC
CCCTTGGTTCTCTCATCTGGCCTGGTGCAATAGGCCCTGCATGCACTGGATGCACTCTATCCCATTCTGC
AGCTTCCTCATTGATGGTCTCTTTTAACATTTGCATGGCTGCTTGATGTCCCCCCACTGTGTTTAGCATG
GTGTTTAAATCTTGTGGGGTGGCTCCTTCTGATAATGCTGAAAACATGGGTATCACTTCTGGGCTGAAAG
CCTTCTCTTCTACTACTTTTACCCATGCATTTAAAGTTCTAGGTGATATGGCCTGATGTACCATTTGCCC
CTGGATGTTCTGCACTATAGGGTAATTTTGGCTGACCTGATTGCTGTGTCCTGTGTCAGCTGCTGCTTGC
TGTGCTTTTTTCTTACTTTTGTTTTGCTCTTCCTCTATCTTGTCTAAAGCTTCCTTGGTGTCTTTTATCT
CTATCCTTTGATGCACACAATAGAGGGTTGCTACTGTATTATATAATGATCTAAGTTCTTCTGATCCTGT
CTGAAGGGATGGTTGTAGCTGTCCCAGTATTTGTCTACAGCCTTCTGATGTTTCTAACAGGCCAGGATTA
ACTGCGAATCGTTCTAGCTCCCTGCTTGCCCATACTATATGTTTTAATTTATATTTTTTCTTTCCCCCTG
GCCTTAACCGAATTTTTTCCCATCGATCTAATTCTCCCCCGCTTAATACTGACGCTCTCGCACCCATCTC
TCACCAGTCGCCGCCCCTCGCCTCTTGCCGTGCGCGTCAACGCGGCCCGAATTCTTTGCCAAAATGATGA
GACAGCACAATAACCAGCACGTTGCCCAGGAGCTGTAGGAAAAAGAAGAAGGCATGAACATGGTTAGCAG
AGGCTCTAGAGCCGCCGGTCACACGCCAGAAGCCGAACCCCGCCCTGCCCCGTCCCCCCCGAAGGCAGCC
GTCCCCCCGCGGACAGCCCCGAGGCTGGAGAGGGAGAAGGGGACGGCGGCGCGGCGACGCACGAAGGCCC
TCCCCGCCCATTTCCTTCCTGCCGGCGCCGCACCGCTTCGCCCCGCGCCCGCTAGAGGGGGTGCGGCGGC
GCCTCCCAGATTTCGGCTCCGCACAGATTTGGGACAAAGGAAGTCCCTGCGCCCTCTCGCACGATTACCA
TAAAAGGCAATGGCTGCGGCTCGCCGCGCCTCGACAGCCGCCGGCGCTCCGGGGGCCGCCGCGCCCCTCC
CCCGAGCCCTCCCCGGCCCGAGGCGGCCCCGCCCCGCCCGGCACCCCCACCTGCCGCCACCCCCCGCCCG
GCACGGCGAGCCCCGCGCCACGCCCCGTACGGAGCCCCGCACCCGAAGCCGGGCCGTGCTCAGCAACTCG
GGGAGGGGGGTGCAGGGGGGGTTGCAGCCCGACCGACGCGCCCACACCCCCTGCTCACCCCCCCACGCAC
ACACCCCGCACGCAGCCTTTGTTCCCCTCGCAGCCCCCCCCGCACCGCGGGGCACCGCCCCCGGCCGCGC
TCCCCTCGCGCACACTGCGGAGCGCACAAAGCCCCGCGCCGCGCCCGCAGCGCTCACAGCCGCCGGGCAG
CGCGGAGCCGCACGCGGCGCTCCCCACGCACACACACACGCACGCACCCCCCGAGCCGCTCCCCCCGCAC
AAAGGGCCCTCCCGGAGCCCCTCAAGGCTTTCACGCAGCCACAGAAAAGAAACAAGCCGTCATTAAACCA
AGCGCTAATTACAGCCCGGAGGAGAAGGGCCGTCCCGCCCGCTCACCTGTGGGAGTAACGCGGTCAGTCA
GAGCCGGGGCGGGCGGCGCGAGGCGGCGGCGGAGCGGGGCACGGGGCGAAGGCAGCGCGCAGCGACTCCC
GCCCGCCGCGCGCTTCGCTTTTTATAGGGCCGCCGCCGCCGCCGCCTCGCCATAAAAGGAAACTTTCGGA
GCGCGCCGCTCTGATTGGCTGCCGCCGCACCTCTCCGCCTCGCCCCCCCCCCCCCCCCGCTTGCCCCCCC
CCCCCCCCCCCCCCCCCCCCCCCCCCCCCCCCCCCCCCCCCCCCCCCCCCTCCCGGGGGCGCCCCCCCCC
CCCCCCCCGCCCCCATCGCTGCACAAAATAATTAAAAAATAAATAAATACAAAATTGGGGGTGGGGAGGG
GGGGGAGATGGGGAGAGTGAAGCAGAACGTGGGGCTCACCTCGACCATGGTAATAGCGATGACTAATACG
TAGATGTACTGCCAAGTAGGAAAGTCCCATAAGGTCATGTACTGGGCATAATGCCAGGCGGGCCATTTAC
CGTCATTGACGTCAATAGGGGGCGTACTTGGCATATGATACACTTGATGTACTGCCAAGTGGGCAGTTTA
CCGTAAATACTCCACCCATTGACGTCAATGGAAAGTCCCTATTGGCGTTACTATGGGAACATACGTCATT
ATTGACGTCAATGGGCGGGGGTCGTTGGGCGGTCAGCCAGGCGGGCCATTTACCGTAAGTTATGTAACGC
GGAACTCCATATATGGGCTATGAACTAATGACCCCGTAATTGATTACTATTAATAACTAGTCAATAATCA
ATGTCGACCCAGGTGGCACTTTTCGGGGAAATGTGCGCGGAACCCCTATTTGTTTATTTTTCTAAATACA
TTCAAATATGTATCCGCTCATGAGACAATAACCCTGATAAATGCTTCAATAATATTGAAAAAGGAAGAGT
ATGAGTATTCAACATTTCCGTGTCGCCCTTATTCCCTTTTTTGCGGCATTTTGCCTTCCTGTTTTTGCTC
ACCCAGAAACGCTGGTGAAAGTAAAAGATGCTGAAGATCAGTTGGGTGCACGAGTGGGTTACATCGAACT
GGATCTCAACAGCGGTAAGATCCTTGAGAGTTTTCGCCCCGAAGAACGTTTTCCAATGATGAGCACTTTT
AAAGTTCTGCTATGTGGCGCGGTATTATCCCGTATTGACGCCGGGCAAGAGCAACTCGGTCGCCGCATAC
ACTATTCTCAGAATGACTTGGTTGAGTACTCACCAGTCACAGAAAAGCATCTTACGGATGGCATGACAGT
AAGAGAATTATGCAGTGCTGCCATAACCATGAGTGATAACACTGCGGCCAACTTACTTCTGACAACGATC
GGAGGACCGAAGGAGCTAACCGCTTTTTTGCACAACATGGGGGATCATGTAACTCGCCTTGATCGTTGGG
AACCGGAGCTGAATGAAGCCATACCAAACGACGAGCGTGACACCACGATGCCTGTAGCAATGGCAACAAC
GTTGCGCAAACTATTAACTGGCGAACTACTTACTCTAGCTTCCCGGCAACAATTAATAGACTGGATGGAG
GCGGATAAAGTTGCAGGACCACTTCTGCGCTCGGCCCTTCCGGCTGGCTGGTTTATTGCTGATAAATCTG
GAGCCGGTGAGCGTGGGTCTCGCGGTATCATTGCAGCACTGGGGCCAGATGGTAAGCCCTCCCGTATCGT
AGTTATCTACACGACGGGGAGTCAGGCAACTATGGATGAACGAAATAGACAGATCGCTGAGATAGGTGCC
TCACTGATTAAGCATTGGTAACTGTCAGACCAAGTTTACTCATATATACTTTAGATTGATTTAAAACTTC
ATTTTTAATTTAAAAGGATCTAGGTGAAGATCCTTTTTGATAATCTCATGACCAAAATCCCTTAACGTGA
GTTTTCGTTCCACTGAGCGTCAGACCCCGTAGAAAAGATCAAAGGATCTTCTTGAGATCCTTTTTTTCTG
CGCGTAATCTGCTGCTTGCAAACAAAAAAACCACCGCTACCAGCGGTGGTTTGTTTGCCGGATCAAGAGC
TACCAACTCTTTTTCCGAAGGTAACTGGCTTCAGCAGAGCGCAGATACCAAATACTGTTCTTCTAGTGTA
GCCGTAGTTAGGCCACCACTTCAAGAACTCTGTAGCACCGCCTACATACCTCGCTCTGCTAATCCTGTTA
CCAGTGGCTGCTGCCAGTGGCGATAAGTCGTGTCTTACCGGGTTGGACTCAAGACGATAGTTACCGGATA
AGGCGCAGCGGTCGGGCTGAACGGGGGGTTCGTGCACACAGCCCAGCTTGGAGCGAACGACCTACACCGA
ACTGAGATACCTACAGCGTGAGCTATGAGAAAGCGCCACGCTTCCCGAAGGGAGAAAGGCGGACAGGTAT
CCGGTAAGCGGCAGGGTCGGAACAGGAGAGCGCACGAGGGAGCTTCCAGGGGGAAACGCCTGGTATCTTT
ATAGTCCTGTCGGGTTTCGCCACCTCTGACTTGAGCGTCGATTTTTGTGATGCTCGTCAGGGGGGCGGAG
CCTATGGAAAAACGCCAGCAACGCGGCCTTTTTACGGTTCCTGGCCTTTTGCTGGCCTTTTGCTCACATG
TTCTTTCCTGCGTTATCCCCTGATTCTGTGGATAACCGTATTACCGCCTTTGAGTGAGCTGATACCGCTC
GCCGCAGCCGAACGACCGAGCGCAGCGAGTCAGTGAGCGAGGAAGCGGAAGAGCGCCCAATACGCAAACC
GCCTCTCCCCGCGCGTTGGCCGATTCATTAATGCAGCGGATCCAGACATGATAAGATACATTGATGAGTT
TGGACAAACCACAACTAGAATGCAGTGAAAAAAATGCTTTATTTGTGAAATTTGTGATGCTATTGCTTTA
TTTGTAACCATTATAAGCTGCAATAAACAAGTTAGCTTTTTGCAAAAGCCTAGGCCTCCAAAAAAGCCTC
CTCACTACTTCTGGAATAGCTCAGAGGCCGAGGCGGCCTCGGCCTCTGCATAAATAAAAAAAATTAGTCA
GCCATGGGGCGGAGAATGGGCGGAACTGGGCGGAGTTAGGGGCGGGATGGGCGGAGTTAGGGGCGGGACT
ATGGTTGCTGACTAATTGAGATGCGGATCCGCTGGCACGACAGGTTTCCCGACTGGAAAGCGGGCAGTGA
GCGCAACGCAATTAATGTGAGTTAGCTCACTCATTAGGCACCCCAGGCTTTACACTTTATGCTTCCGGCT
CGTATGTTGTGTGGAATTGTGAGCGGATAACAATTTCACACAGGAAACAGCTATGACCATGATTACGCCA
AGCTTGGGCTGCAGGTCGAGGGATCTCCATAAGAGAAGAGGGACAGCTATGACTGGGAGTAGTCAGGAGA
GGAGGAAAAATCTGGCTAGTAAAACATGTAAGGAAAATTTTAGGGATGTTAAAGAAAAAAATAACACAAA
ACAAAATATAAAAAAAATCTAACCTCAAGTCAAGGCTTTTCTATGGAATAAGGAATGGACAGCAGGGGGC
TGTTTCATATACTGATGACCTCTTTATAGCCAACCTTTGTTCATGGCAGCCAGCATATGGGCATATGTTG
CCAAACTCTAAACCAAATACTCATTCTGATGTTTTAAATGATTTGCCCTCCCATATGTCCTTCCGAGTGA
GAGACACAAAAAATTCCAACACACTATTGCAATGAAAATAAATTTCCTTTATTAGCCAGAAGTCAGATGC
TCAAGGGGCTTCATGATGTCCCCATAATTTTTGGCAGAGGGAAAAAGATCTGCTAGCTATAGTTCTAGAG
GTACCGGTTGTTTCGAGCTTATAGCAAAATCCTTTCCAAGCCCTGTCTTATTCTTCTAGGTATGTGGCGA
ATAGCTCTACAAGCTCCTTGTACTACTTCTATAACCCTATCTGTCCCCTCAGCTACTGCTATGGCTGTGG
CATTGAGCAAGCTAACAGCACTATTCTTTAGCTCCTGACTCCAATATTGTAGGAGATTCCACCAATATTT
GAGGGCTTCCCACCCCCTGCGTCCCAGAAGTTCCACAATCCTCGTTACAATCAAGAGTAAGTCTCTCAAG
CGGTGGTAGCTGAAGAGGCACAGGCTCCGCAGATCGTCCCAGATAAGTGCCAAGGATCCGTTCACTAATC
GAATGGATCTGTCTCTGTCTCTCTCTCCACCTTCTTCTTCTATTCCTTCGGGCCTGTCGGGTCCCCTCGG
GGTTGGGAGGTGGGTCTGAAACGATAATGGTGAATATCCCTGCCTAACTCTATTCACTATAGAAAGTACA
GCAAAAACTATTCTTAAACCTACCAAGCCTCCTACTATCATTATGAATAATTTTATATACCACAGCCAAT
TTGTTATGTTAAACCAATTCCACAAACTTGCCCATTTATCTAATTCCAATAATTCTTGTTCATTCTTTTC
TTGCTGGTTTTGCGATTCTTCAATTAAGGAGTGTATTAAGCTTGTGTAATTGTTAATTTCTCTGTCCCAC
TCCATCCAGGTCGTGTGATTCCAAATCTGTTCCAGAGATTTATTACTCCAACTAGCATTCCAAGGCACAG
CAGTGGTGCAAATGAGTTTTCCAGAGCAACCCCAAATCCCCAGGAGCTGTTGATCCTTTAGGTATCTTTC
CACAGCCAGGATTCTTGCCTGGAGCTGCTTGATGCCCCAGACTGTGAGTTGCAACAGATGCTGTTGCGCC
TCAATAGCCCTCAGCAAATTGTTCTGCTGCTGCACTATACCAGACAATAATTGTCTGGCCTGTACCGTCA
GCGTCATTGACGCTGCGCCCATAGTGCTTCCTGCTGCTCCCAAGAACCCAAGGAACAAAGCTCCTATTCC
CACTGCTCTTTTTTCTCTCTGCACCACTCTTCTCTTTGCCTTGGTGGGTGCTACTCCTAATGGTTCAATT
TTTACTACTTTATATTTATATAATTCACTTCTCCAATTGTCCCTCATATCTCCTCCTCCAGGTCTGAAGA
TCAGCGGCCATTTTCCTATATTCTATGATTACTATGGACCACACAACTATTGCTATTATTATTGCTACTA
CTAATGCTACTATTGCTACTATTATAGGTTGCATTACATGTACTACTTACTGCTTTGATAGAGAAGCTTG
ATGAGTCTGACTGTTCTGATGAGCTCTTCGTCGCTGTCTCCGCTTCTTCCTGCCATAGGAGATGCCTAAG
GCTTTTGTCATGAAACAAACTTGGCAATGAAAGCAACACTTTTTACAATAGCAATTGGTACAAGCAGTTT
TAGGCTGACTTCCTGGATGCTTCCAGGGCTCTAGTCTAGGATCTACTGGCTCCATTTCTTGCTCTCCTCT
GTCGAGTAACGCCTATTCTGCTATGTCGACACCCAATTCTGAAATGGATAAACAGCAGTTGTTGCAGAAT
TCCATGTGTTAATCCTCATCCTGTCTACTTGCCACACAATCATCACCTGCCATCTGTTTTCCATAATCCC
TGATGATCTTTGCTTTTCTTCTTGGCACTACTTTTATGTCACTATTATCTTGTATTACTACTGCCCCTTC
ACCTTTCCAGAGGAGCTTTGCTGGTCCTTTCCAAACTGGATCTCTGCTGTCCCTGTAATAAACCCGAAAA
TTTTGAATTTTTGTAATTTGTTTTTGTAATTCTTTAGTTTGTATGTCTGTTGCTATTATGTCTACTATTC
TTTCCCCTGCACTGTACCCCCCAATCCCCCCTTTTCTTTTAAAATTGTGGATGAATACTGCCATTTGTAC
TGCTGTCTTAAGATGTTCAGCCTGATCTCTTACCTGTCCTATAATTTTCTTTAATTCTTTATTCATAGAT
TCTATTACTCCTTGACTTTGGGGATTGTAGGGAATGCCAAATTCCTGCTTGATCCCCGCCCACCAACAGG
CGGCCTTAACTGTAGTACTGGTGAAATTGCTGCCATTGTCTGTATGTACTGTTTTTACTGGCCATCTTCC
TGCTAATTTTAAGAGGAAGTATGCTGTTTCTTGCCCTGTCTCTGCTGGAATTACTTCTGCTTCTATATAT
CCACTGGCTACATGAACTGCTACCAAGATAACTTTTCCTTCTAAATGTGTACAAACTAGCTGCCATATTC
CTGGGCTACAGTCTACTTGTCCATGCATGGCTTCCCCTTTTAGCTGACATTTATCACAGCTGGCTACTAT
TTCTTTTGCTACTACAGGTGGTAGGTTAAAATCACTAGCCATTGCTCTCCAATTACTGTGATATTTCTCA
TGTTCTTCTTGGGCCTTATCTATTCCATCTAAAAATAGTACTTTCCTGATTCCAGCACTGACCAATTTAT
CTACTTGTTCATTTCCTCCAATTCCTTTGTGTGCTGGTACCCATGCCAGGTAGACTTTTTCCTTTTTTAT
TAACTGCTCTATTATTTGACTGACTAACTCTGATTCACTCTTATCTGGTTGTGCTTGAATGATTCCCAAT
GCATATTGTGAGTCTGTCACTATGTTTACTTCTAATCCCGAATCCTGCAAAGCTAGATGAATTGCTTGTA
ACTCAGTCTTCTGATTTGTTGTGTCCGTTAGGGGGACAACTTTTTGTCTTCCTCTGTCAGTTACATATCC
TGCTTTTCCTAATTTAGTTTCCCTATTGGCTGCCCCATCTACATAGAAAGTTTCTGCTCCTATTATGGGT
TCTTTCTCTAACTGGTACCATAACTTCACTAAGGGAGGGGTATTGACAAACTCCCACTCAGGAATCCAGG
TGGCTTGCCAATACTCTGTCCACCATGCTTCCCATGTTTCCTTTTGTATGGGTAATTTAAATTTAGGAGT
CTTTCCCCATATTACTATGCTTTCTGTGGCTATTTTTTGTACTGCCTCTGTTAATTGTTTCACATCATTA
GTGTGGGCACCCTTCATTCTTGCATACTTTCCTGTTTTCAGATTTTTAAATGGCTCTTGATAAATTTGAT
ATGTCCATTGGCCTTGCCCCTGCTTCTGTATTTCTGCTATTAAGTCTTTTGATGGGTCATAATACACTCC
ATGTACCGGTTCTTTTAGAATCTCCCTGTTTTCTGCCAGTTCTAGCTCTGCTTCTTCTGTTAGTGGTACT
ACTTCTGTTAGTGCTTTGGTTCCCCTAAGAAGTTTACATAATTGCCTTACTTTAATCCCTGCATAAATCT
GACTTGCCCAATTCAATTTTCCCACTAATTTCTGTATGTCATTGACAGTCCAGCTGTCCTTTTCTGGCAG
CACTATAGGCTGTACTGTCCATTTATCAGGATGGAGTTCATAACCCATCCAAAGGAATGGAGGTTCTTTC
TGATGTTTTTTGTCTGGTGTGGTAAATCCCCACCTCAACAGATGTTGTCTCAGTTCCTCTATTTTTGTTC
TATGCTGCCCTATTTCTAAGTCAGATCCTACATACAAATCATCCATGTATTGATAGATGACTATGTCTGG
ATTTTGTTTTCTAAAAGGCTCTAAGATTTTTGTCATGCTACACTGGAATATTGCTGGTGATCCTTTCCAT
CCCTGTGGAAGCACATTGTACTGATATCTAATCCCTGGTGTCTCATTGTTTATACTAGGTATGGTAAATG
CAGTATACTTCCTGAAGTCTTTATCTAAGGGAACTGAAAAATATGCATCGCCCACATCCAGTACTGTTAC
TGATTTTTTCTGTTTTAACCCTGCAGGATGTGGTATTCCTAATTGAACTTCCCAGAAATCTTGAGTTCTC
TTATTAAGTTCTCTGAAATCTACTAATTTTCTCCATTTAGTACTGTCTTTTTTCTTTATGGCAAATACTG
GAGTATTGTATGGATTTTCAGGCCCAATTTTTGAAATTTTTCCTTCCTTTTCCATTTCTGTACAAATTTC
TACTAATGCTTTTATTTTTTCTTCTGTCAATGGCCATTGTTTAACTTTTGGGCCATCCATTCCTGGCTTT
AATTTTACTGGTACAGTCTCAATAGGACTAATGGGAAAATTTAAAGTGCAGCCAATCTGAGTCAACAGAT
TTCTTCCAATTATGTTGACAGGTGTAGGTCCTACTAATACTGTACCTATAGCTTTATGTCCGCAGATTTC
TATGAGTATCTGATCATACTGTCTTACTTTGATAAAACCTCCAATTCCCCCTATCATTTTTGGTTTCCAT
CTTCCTGGCAAATTCATTTCTTCTAA
Features (pLannotate 1.2.2; 25 found; start..end, strand, type, name):
     57..1559    -  CDS            HIV-1 gag (sequence partly withheld): gag protein from human immunodeficiency virus 1; gag
   1562..1598    -  misc_feature   HIV-1 Ψ (fragment): packaging signal of human immunodeficiency virus type 1
   1602..1667    -  CDS            HBB (fragment): HBB_LEPEU - Experimental evidence at protein level: Swiss-Prot protein existence level 1. Involved in oxygen transport from the lung to the various peripheral tissues. From Lepus europaeus (European hare).
   1665..2681    -  intron         chimeric intron: chimera between introns from chicken β-actin and rabbit β-globin
   2682..2841    -  promoter       chicken β-actin promoter (fragment): contains a 21-bp deletion relative to the standard chicken β-actin promoter
   2885..3006    -  promoter       chicken β-actin promoter (fragment): contains a 21-bp deletion relative to the standard chicken β-actin promoter
   3008..3387    -  enhancer       CMV enhancer: human cytomegalovirus immediate early enhancer
   3418..3522    +  promoter       AmpR promoter: bla
   3523..4383    +  CDS            AmpR: β-lactamase; bla; confers resistance to ampicillin, carbenicillin, and related antibiotics
   4554..5142    +  rep_origin     ori: high-copy-number ColE1/pMB1/pBR322/pUC origin of replication
   5325..5379    +  CDS            lacI (fragment): lac repressor; lacI; The lac repressor binds to the lac operator to inhibit transcription in E. coli. This inhibition can be relieved by adding lactose or isopropyl-β-D-thiogalactopyranoside (IPTG).
   5381..5515    -  polyA_signal   SV40 poly(A) signal: SV40 polyadenylation signal
   5535..5670    -  rep_origin     SV40 ori: SV40 origin of replication
   5694..5716    -  promoter       SV40 promoter (fragment): SV40 enhancer and early promoter
   5723..5762    +  CDS            lacI (fragment): lac repressor; lacI; The lac repressor binds to the lac operator to inhibit transcription in E. coli. This inhibition can be relieved by adding lactose or isopropyl-β-D-thiogalactopyranoside (IPTG).
   5775..5796    +  protein_bind   CAP binding site: CAP binding activates transcription in the presence of cAMP. E. coli catabolite activator protein
   5811..5841    +  promoter       lac promoter: promoter for the E. coli lac operon
   5845..5867    +  protein_bind   lac operator (fragment): The lac repressor binds to the lac operator to inhibit transcription in E. coli. This inhibition can be relieved by adding lactose or isopropyl-β-D-thiogalactopyranoside (IPTG). lac repressor encoded by lacI
   6250..6305    -  polyA_signal   β-globin poly(A) signal: rabbit β-globin polyadenylation signal (Gil and Proudfoot, 1987)
   6553..6827    -  CDS            Rev (fragment): human immunodeficiency virus 1 (HIV-1) Rev protein; rev; enhances nuclear export of unspliced and incompletely spliced viral mRNAs
   7204..7437    -  misc_feature   RRE: The Rev response element (RRE) of HIV-1 allows for Rev-dependent mRNA export from the nucleus to the cytoplasm.
   7591..7686    -  CDS            vpu (fragment): VPU_HV1B1 - Experimental evidence at protein level: Swiss-Prot protein existence level 1. Enhances virion budding by targeting host CD4 and Tetherin/BST2 to proteasome degradation. Degradation of CD4 prevents any unwanted premature interactions between viral Env and its host receptor CD4 in the endoplasmic reticulum. Degradation of antiretroviral protein Tetherin/BST2 is important for virion budding, as BST2 tethers new viral particles to the host cell membrane. Mechanistically, Vpu bridges either CD4 or BST2 to BTRC, a substrate recognition subunit of the Skp1/Cullin/F-box protein E3 ubiquiti
   7702..7917    -  CDS            tat (fragment): TAT_HV1H2 - Experimental evidence at protein level: Swiss-Prot protein existence level 1. Extracellular circulating Tat can be endocytosed by surrounding uninfected cells via the binding to several surface receptors such as CD26, CXCR4, heparan sulfate proteoglycans (HSPG) or LDLR. Neurons are rarely infected, but they internalize Tat via their LDLR. Through its interaction with nuclear HATs, Tat is potentially able to control the acetylation-dependent cellular gene expression. Modulates the expression of many cellular genes involved in cell survival, proliferation or in coding for cytokines o
   7904..8002    -  CDS            vpr (fragment): VPR_HV19N - Protein inferred from homology: Swiss-Prot protein existence level 3. During virus entry, plays a role in the transport of the viral pre-integration (PIC) complex to the host nucleus. This function is crucial for viral infection of non-dividing macrophages. May act directly at the nuclear pore complex, by binding nucleoporins phenylalanine-glycine (FG)-repeat regions. From Human immunodeficiency virus type 1 group M subtype G (isolate 92NG083) (HIV-1).
   8011..264     -  CDS            HIV-1 pol (across the origin): pol protein from human immunodeficiency virus 1; pol
