[The description below was written by a language model from this plasmid's Addgene catalogue record and pLannotate feature annotations shown in this document.]
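Description:
psPAX2-D64V is a lentiviral packaging plasmid of about 10.7 kb, derived from psPAX2 and modified to produce integrase-deficient lentiviral vectors. It is propagated in E. coli through a high-copy ColE1/pUC-type origin and selected with ampicillin via the β-lactamase gene. An SV40 origin is also annotated, which can support episomal amplification in producer cells that express SV40 large T antigen. Small lac promoter/operator and lacI fragments appear to be backbone remnants without a role in packaging.

The payload is a single HIV-1 helper cassette driven by a CAG-type promoter, made up of the CMV enhancer, the chicken β-actin promoter and a chimeric β-actin/β-globin intron, and terminated by the rabbit β-globin polyadenylation signal. It encodes gag and pol, supplying the structural proteins and the protease, reverse transcriptase and integrase enzymes. Downstream lie tat and rev sequences and the Rev response element, which allows Rev-dependent nuclear export of the unspliced gag-pol message. Only short fragments of vpr and vpu are annotated, and only a small fragment of the Ψ packaging signal remains, so the helper transcript itself should be poorly packaged into particles.

According to the catalogue entry, the defining change is a point mutation in the integrase gene, D64V by name; the feature tables do not mark it separately within pol. Particles made with this plasmid, which in practice also requires a transfer vector and an envelope plasmid, should enter cells and reverse transcribe their genome but integrate it inefficiently, giving largely episomal, transient delivery. The associated publication concerns tracking genome engineering outcomes at DNA breakpoints. The two sequence records differ slightly in length, mainly within the β-actin promoter region, but are otherwise annotated identically.
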