Addgene plasmid #63586: psPAX2-D64V
Purpose: psPAX2-D64V is derived from psPAX2 plasmid. It is a packaging plasmid for making Integrase deficient lentiviral vectors since has a point mutation in the integrase gene.
Depositing lab: David Rawlings & Andrew Scharenberg. Depositing organization: Seattle Children's Hospital and Research Institute. Publication: Tracking genome engineering outcome at individual DNA breakpoints. Certo MT, Ryu BY, Annis JE, Garibov M, Jarjour J, Rawlings DJ, Scharenberg AM. Nat Methods. 2011 Jul 10;8(8):671-6. doi: 10.1038/nmeth.1648. PubMed 21743461.
Backbone
  Vector backbone: psPAX2
  Total vector size (bp): 10703
  Vector type: integrase deficient lentiviral packaging vector
Growth in bacteria
  Bacterial resistance: Ampicillin, 100 μg/mL
  Growth temperature: 37°C
  Growth strain: DH5alpha
  Copy number: Unknown
Gene/Insert
  Gene/Insert name: Packaging plasmid for integrase deficient lentiviral vectors
Terms and licenses: Academic/Nonprofit Terms; Industry Terms: Not Available to Industry
How to cite: psPAX2-D64V was a gift from David Rawlings & Andrew Scharenberg (Addgene plasmid # 63586 ; http://n2t.net/addgene:63586 ; RRID:Addgene_63586)
