>Addgene plasmid #63586 | psPAX2-D64V | addgene partial sequence | sequence record 108199 | pCAG-F 5'-GCAACGTGCTGGTTATTGTG-3'
TTGGCAAAGAATTCGGGCCGCGTTGACGCGCACGGCAAGAGGCGAGGGGCGGCGACTGGTGAGAGATGGG
TGCGAGAGCGTCAGTATTAAGCGGGGGAGAATTAGATCGATGGGAAAAAATTCGGTTAAGGCCAGGGGGA
AAGAAAAAATATAAATTAAAACATATAGTATGGGCAAGCAGGGAGCTAGAACGATTCGCAGTTAATCCTG
GCCTGTTAGAAACATCAGAAGGCTGTAGACAAATACTGGGACAGCTACAACCATCCCTTCAGACAGGATC
AGAAGAACTTAGATCATTATATAATACAGTAGCAACCCTCTATTGTGTGCATCAAAGGATAGAGATAAAA
GACACCAAGGAAGCTTTAGACAAGATAGAGGAAGAGCAAAACAAAAGTAAGAAAAAAGCACAGCAAGCAG
CAGCTGACACAGGACACAGCAATCAGGTCAGCCAAAATTACCCTATAGTGCAGAACATCCAGGGGCAAAT
GGTACATCAGGCCATATCACCTAGAACTTTAAATGCATGGGTAAAAGTAGTAGAAGAGAAGGCTTTCAGC
CCAGAAGTGATACCCATGTTTTCAGCATTATCAGAAGGAGCCACCCCACAAGATTTAAACACCATGCTAA
ACACAGTGGGGGGACATCAAGCAGCCATGCAAATGTTAAAAGAGACCATCAATGAGGAAGCTGCAGAATG
GGATAGAGTGCATCCAGTGCATGCAGGGCCTATTGCACCAGGCCAGATGAGAGAACCAAGGGGAAGTGAC
ATAGCAGGAACTACTAGTACCCTTCAGGAACAAATAGGATGGATGACACATAATCCACCTATCCCAGTAG
GAGAAATCTATAAAAGATGGATAATCCTGGGATTAAATAAAA
