>Addgene plasmid #63586 | psPAX2-D64V | addgene partial sequence | sequence record 108202 | hGata4-rev 5'-ATTGTGGATGAATACTGCC-3'
CTTAAGATGTTCAGCCTGATCTCTTACCTGTCCTATAATTTTCTTTAATTCTTTATTCATAGATTCTATT
ACTCCTTGACTTTGGGGATTGTAGGGAATGCCAAATTCCTGCTTGATCCCCGCCCACCAACAGGCGGCCT
TAACTGTAGTACTGGTGAAATTGCTGCCATTGTCTGTATGTACTGTTTTTACTGGCCATCTTCCTGCTAA
TTTTAAGAGGAAGTATGCTGTTTCTTGCCCTGTCTCTGCTGGAATTACTTCTGCTTCTATATATCCACTG
GCTACATGAACTGCTACCAAGATAACTTTTCCTTCTAAATGTGTACAAACTAGCTGCCATATTCCTGGGC
TACAGTCTACTTGTCCATGCATGGCTTCCCCTTTTAGCTGACATTTATCACAGCTGGCTACTATTTCTTT
TGCTACTACAGGTGGTAGGTTAAAATCACTAGCCATTGCTCTCCAATTACTGTGATATTTCTCATGTTCT
TCTTGGGCCTTATCTATTCCATCTAAAAATAGTACTTTCCTGATTCCAGCACTGACCAATTTATCTACTT
GTTCATTTCCTCCAATTCCTTTGTGTGCTGGTACCCATGCCAGGTAGACTTTTTCCTTTTTTATTAACTG
CTCTATTATTTGACTGACTAACTCTGATTCACTCTTATCTGGTTGTGCTTGAATGATTCCCAATGCATAT
TGTGAGTCTGTCACTATGTTTACTTCTAATCCCGAATCCTGCAAAGCTAGATGAATTGCTTGTAACTCAG
TCTTCTGATTTGTTGTGTCCGTTAGGGGGACAACTTTTTGTCTTCCTCTGTCAGTTACATATCCTGCTTT
TCCTAATTTAGTTTCCCTATTGGCTGCCCC
