>Addgene plasmid #63586 | psPAX2-D64V | addgene partial sequence | sequence record 108276 | Bglob-pA-R 5'-ttttggcagagggaaaaaga-3'
CGGTTGTTTCGAGCTTATAGCAAAATCCTTTCCAAGCCCTGTCTTATTCTTCTAGGTATGTGGCGAATAG
CTCTACAAGCTCCTTGTACTACTTCTATAACCCTATCTGTCCCCTCAGCTACTGCTATGGCTGTGGCATT
GAGCAAGCTAACAGCACTATTCTTTAGCTCCTGACTCCAATATTGTAGGAGATTCCACCAATATTTGAGG
GCTTCCCACCCCCTGCGTCCCAGAAGTTCCACAATCCTCGTTACAATCAAGAGTAAGTCTCTCAAGCGGT
GGTAGCTGAAGAGGCACAGGCTCCGCAGATCGTCCCAGATAAGTGCCAAGGATCCGTTCACTAATCGAAT
GGATCTGTCTCTGTCTCTCTCTCCACCTTCTTCTTCTATTCCTTCGGGCCTGTCGGGTCCCCTCGGGGTT
GGGAGGTGGGTCTGAAACGATAATGGTGAATATCCCTGCCTAACTCTATTCACTATAGAAAGTACAGCAA
AAACTATTCTTAAACCTACCAAGCCTCCTACTATCATTATGAATAATTTTATATACCACAGCCAATTTGT
TATGTTAAACCAATTCCACAAACTTGCCCATTTATCTAATTCCAATAATTCTTGTTCATTCTTTTCTTGC
TGGTTTTGCGATTCTTCAATTAAGGAGTGTATTAAGCTTGTGTAATTGTTAATTTCTCTGTCCCACTCCA
TCCAGGTCGTGTGATTCCAAATCTGTTCCAGAGATTTATTACTCCAACTAGCATTCCAAGGCACAGCAGT
GGTGCAAATGAGTTTTCCAGAGCAACCCCAAATCCCCAGGAGCTGTTGATCCTTTAGGTATCTTTCCACA
GCCAGGATTCTTGCCTGGAGCTGCTTGATGCCCCAGACTGTGAGTTGCAACAGATGCTGTTGCGCCTCAA
TAGCCCTCAGCAAATTGTTCTGCTGCTGCACTATACCAGACAATAATTGTCTGGCCTGTA
