>Addgene plasmid #63586 | psPAX2-D64V | addgene partial sequence | sequence record 108279 | cPPT-F 5'-gggaaagaatagtagacataatag-3'
AACTAAAGAATTACAAAAACAAATTACAAAAATTCAAAATTTTCGGGTTTATTACAGGGACAGCAGAGAT
CCAGTTTGGAAAGGACCAGCAAAGCTCCTCTGGAAAGGTGAAGGGGCAGTAGTAATACAAGATAATAGTG
ACATAAAAGTAGTGCCAAGAAGAAAAGCAAAGATCATCAGGGATTATGGAAAACAGATGGCAGGTGATGA
TTGTGTGGCAAGTAGACAGGATGAGGATTAACACATGGAATTCTGCAACAACTGCTGTTTATCCATTTCA
GAATTGGGTGTCGACATAGCAGAATAGGCGTTACTCGACAGAGGAGAGCAAGAAATGGAGCCAGTAGATC
CTAGACTAGAGCCCTGGAAGCATCCAGGAAGTCAGCCTAAAACTGCTTGTACCAATTGCTATTGTAAAAA
GTGTTGCTTTCATTGCCAAGTTTGTTTCATGACAAAAGCCTTAGGCATCTCCTATGGCAGGAAGAAGCGG
AGACAGCGACGAAGAGCTCATCAGAACAGTCAGACTCATCAAGCTTCTCTATCAAAGCAGTAAGTAGTAC
ATGTAATGCAACCTATAATAGTAGCAATAGTAGCATTAGTAGTAGCAATAATAATAGCAATAGTTGTGTG
GTCCATAGTAATCATAGAATATAGGAAAATGGCCGCTGATCTTCAGACCTGGAGGAGGAGATATGAGGGA
CAATTGGAGAAGTGAATTATATAAATATAAAGTAGTAAAAATTGAACCATTAGGAGTAGCACCCACCAAG
GCAAAGAGAAGAGTGGTGCAGAGAGAAAAAAGAGCAGTGGGAATAGGAGCTTTGTTCCTTGGGTTCTTGG
GAGCAGCAGGAAGCACTATGGGCGCAGCGTCAATGACGCTGACGGTACAGGCCAGACAATTATTGTCTGG
TATAGTGCAGCAGCAGAACAATTTGCTGAGGGCTATTGAGGCGCAACAGCATCTGTTGCAACTCACAGTC
TGGGGCATCAAGCAGCTCCAGGCAAGAATCCTGGCTGTGGAAAGATACCTAAAGGATCAACAGCTCCTGG
GG
