>Addgene plasmid #63586 | psPAX2-D64V | addgene partial sequence | sequence record 108281 | NLBalF 5'-TGGCCATTGACAGAAGAAAAAATAAAAGCA-3'
TTTGTACAGAAATGGAAAAGGAAGGAAAAATTTCAAAAATTGGGCCTGAAAATCCATACAATACTCCAGT
ATTTGCCATAAAGAAAAAAGACAGTACTAAATGGAGAAAATTAGTAGATTTCAGAGAACTTAATAAGAGA
ACTCAAGATTTCTGGGAAGTTCAATTAGGAATACCACATCCTGCAGGGTTAAAACAGAAAAAATCAGTAA
CAGTACTGGATGTGGGCGATGCATATTTTTCAGTTCCCTTAGATAAAGACTTCAGGAAGTATACTGCATT
TACCATACCTAGTATAAACAATGAGACACCAGGGATTAGATATCAGTACAATGTGCTTCCACAGGGATGG
AAAGGATCACCAGCAATATTCCAGTGTAGCATGACAAAAATCTTAGAGCCTTTTAGAAAACAAAATCCAG
ACATAGTCATCTATCAATACATGGATGATTTGTATGTAGGATCTGACTTAGAAATAGGGCAGCATAGAAC
AAAAATAGAGGAACTGAGACAACATCTGTTGAGGTGGGGATTTACCACACCAGACAAAAAACATCAGAAA
GAACCTCCATTCCTTTGGATGGGTTATGAACTCCATCCTGATAAATGGACAGTACAGCCTATAGTGCTGC
CAGAAAAGGACAGCTGGACTGTCAATGACATACAGAAATTAGTGGGAAAATTGAATTGGGCAAGTCAGAT
TTATGCAGGGATTAAAGTAAGGCAATTATGTAAACTTCTTAGGGGAACCAAAGCACTAACAGAAGTAGTA
CCACTAACAGAAGAAGCAGAGCTAGAACTGGCAGAAAACAGGGAGATTCTAAAAGAACCGGTACATGGAG
TGTATTATGACCCATCAAAAGACTTAATAGCAGAAATACAGAAGCAGGGGCAAGGCCAATGG
