>Addgene plasmid #63586 | psPAX2-D64V | addgene partial sequence | sequence record 108282 | P66-5 5'-TTCTCTGAAATCTACTAATTTTCTCCA-3'
TTTTCTTTATGGCAAATACTGGAGTATTGTATGGATTTTCAGGCCCAATTTTTGAAATTTTTCCTTCCTT
TTCCATTTCTGTACAAATTTCTACTAATGCTTTTATTTTTTCTTCTGTCAATGGCCATTGTTTAACTTTT
GGGCCATCCATTCCTGGCTTTAATTTTACTGGTACAGTCTCAATAGGACTAATGGGAAAATTTAAAGTGC
AGCCAATCTGAGTCAACAGATTTCTTCCAATTATGTTGACAGGTGTAGGTCCTACTAATACTGTACCTAT
AGCTTTATGTCCGCAGATTTCTATGAGTATCTGATCATACTGTCTTACTTTGATAAAACCTCCAATTCCC
CCTATCATTTTTGGTTTCCATCTTCCTGGCAAATTCATTTCTTCTAATACTGTATCATCTGCTCCTGTAT
CTAATAGAGCTTCCTTTAATTGCCCCCCTATCTTTATTGTGACGAGGGGTCGCTGCCAAAGAGTGATCTG
AGGGAAGCTAAAGGATACAGTTCCTTGTCTATCGGCTCCTGCTTCTGAGAGGGAGTTGTTGTCTCTTCCC
CAAACCTGAAGCTCTCTTCTGGTGGGGCTGTTGGCTCTGGTCTGCTCTGAAGAAAATTCCCTGGCCTTCC
CTTGTGGGAAGGCCAGATCTTCCCTAAAAAATTAGCCTGTCTCTCAGTACAATCTTTCATTTGGTGTCCT
TCCTTTCCACATTTCCAACAGCCCTTTTTCCTAGGGGCCCTGCAATTTTTGGCTATGTGCCCTTCTTTGC
CACAATTGAAACACTTAACAGTCTTTCTTTGGTTCCTAAAATTGCCTTTCTGTATCATTATGGTAGCTGG
ATTTGTTACTTGGCTCATTGCTTCA
